Addgene plasmid #126741: pZ_lacO-cP-AOX1-sLovA
Purpose: yeast plasmid overexpressing sLovA
Depositing lab: Menghao Cai. Depositing organization: East China University of Science and Technology. Publication: Engineered ethanol-driven biosynthetic system for improving production of acetyl-CoA derived drugs in Crabtree-negative yeast. Liu Y, Bai C, Liu Q, Xu Q, Qian Z, Peng Q, Yu J, Xu M, Zhou X, Zhang Y, Cai M. Metab Eng. 2019 Jul;54:275-284. doi: 10.1016/j.ymben.2019.05.001. Epub 2019 May 9. PubMed 31077813.
Backbone
  Vector backbone: pPICZ B
  Backbone manufacturer: Invitrogen
  Backbone size w/o insert (bp): 3328
  Vector type: Yeast Expression
  Selectable markers: Zeocin
Growth in bacteria
  Bacterial resistance: Bleocin (Zeocin), 50 μg/mL
  Growth temperature: 37°C
  Growth strain: DH5alpha
  Copy number: Unknown
Gene/Insert
  Gene/Insert name: slovA from Aspergillus terreus ATCC 20542 (LovA) codon optimized for expression in Komagataella phaffii
  Species: Aspergillus terreus ATCC 20542
  Insert size (bp): 1584
  GenBank ID: AH007774.2
  Tag / fusion protein: 6xHis (C terminal on insert)
  Cloning method: Gibson Cloning
Terms and licenses: Academic/Nonprofit Terms; Industry Terms: Not Available to Industry
How to cite: pZ_lacO-cP-AOX1-sLovA was a gift from Menghao Cai (Addgene plasmid # 126741 ; http://n2t.net/addgene:126741 ; RRID:Addgene_126741)
