[The description below was written by a language model from this plasmid's Addgene catalogue record and pLannotate feature annotations shown in this document.]
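Description:
pZ_lacO-cP-AOX1-sLovA is a yeast expression plasmid built on the Invitrogen pPICZ B backbone for expression in Komagataella phaffii (Pichia pastoris). The sequenced record is 4,079 nt. It is propagated in E. coli through a high-copy ColE1/pUC-type origin. Selection in both hosts relies on a single Sh ble (BleoR) gene conferring Zeocin resistance. This gene is preceded by the yeast TEF1 promoter and the synthetic bacterial EM7 promoter in tandem and is followed by the CYC1 terminator. No yeast replication origin is annotated, which is consistent with the pPICZ family normally being maintained by genomic integration, although the record does not describe how this plasmid is introduced.

The payload is sLovA, a 1,584 bp codon-optimized version of lovA from Aspergillus terreus ATCC 20542. It encodes dihydromonacolin L monooxygenase, an enzyme of the lovastatin (monacolin) biosynthetic pathway. The coding sequence carries a C-terminal 6xHis tag, which the annotation software picked up as a short capTEV fragment, and is followed by the AOX1 terminator region. Rather than the full methanol-inducible AOX1 promoter, only a roughly 180 bp AOX1 promoter fragment sits upstream, immediately preceded by a lac operator. The plasmid name suggests a hybrid design in which lacO is fused to a core AOX1 promoter ("cP-AOX1"). Transcription would then presumably depend on a LacI-based regulator binding the operator, but that regulator is not encoded here and the record does not specify it. The associated publication concerns an ethanol-driven biosynthetic system for acetyl-CoA-derived drugs in Crabtree-negative yeast, and the stated purpose of the plasmid is overexpression of sLovA in yeast.
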