Features (pLannotate 1.2.2; 11 found; start..end, strand, type, name):
    392..439     +  promoter       EM7 promoter: synthetic bacterial promoter&nbsp
    458..832     +  CDS            BleoR: antibiotic-binding protein; Sh ble from Streptoalloteichus hindustanus; confers resistance to bleomycin, phleomycin, and Zeocin™
    898..1145    +  terminator     CYC1 terminator: S. cerevisiae CYC1; transcription terminator for CYC1
   1220..1808    -  rep_origin     ori: high-copy-number ColE1/pMB1/pBR322/pUC origin of replication
   1904..1920    +  protein_bind   lac operator: The lac repressor binds to the lac operator to inhibit transcription in E. coli. This inhibition can be relieved by adding lactose or isopropyl-β-D-thiogalactopyranoside (IPTG). lac repressor encoded by lacI
   1930..2109    +  promoter       AOX1 promoter (fragment): Pichia pastoris AOX1; inducible promoter, regulated by methanol
   2109..3692    +  CDS            lovA: LOVA_ASPTE - Experimental evidence at protein level: Swiss-Prot protein existence level 1. Dihydromonacolin L monooxygenase; part of the gene cluster that mediates the biosynthesis of lovastatin (also known as mevinolin, mevacor or monacolin K), a hypolipidemic inhibitor of (3S)- hydroxymethylglutaryl-coenzyme A (HMG-CoA) reductase (HMGR) (PubMed:10334994, PubMed:12929390, PubMed:21495633). The first step in the biosynthesis of lovastatin is the production of dihydromonacolin L acid by the lovastatin nonaketide synthase lovB and the trans-acting enoyl reductase lovC via condensation of one ace
   3690..3710    +  CDS            capTEV™ (fragment): composite tag for in vivo biotinylation, TEV protease cleavage, and 6xHis tagging
   3721..3786    +  CDS            AOX1 (fragment): ALOX1_KOMPC - Experimental evidence at protein level: Swiss-Prot protein existence level 1. Major isoform of alcohol oxidase, which catalyzes the oxidation of methanol to formaldehyde and hydrogen peroxide, the first step in the methanol utilization pathway of methylotrophic yeasts. From Komagataella phaffii (strain ATCC 76273 / CBS 7435 / CECT 11047 / NRRL Y-11430 / Wegner 21-1) (Yeast) (Pichia pastoris).
   3790..4036    +  terminator     AOX1 terminator: Pichia pastoris AOX1; transcription terminator for AOX1
   4057..385     +  promoter       TEF1 promoter (across the origin): S. cerevisiae TEF1; promoter for EF-1α
>Addgene plasmid #126741 | pZ_lacO-cP-AOX1-sLovA | addgene full sequence | sequence record 248139 | Addgene NGS Result
TTTCTACTCCTTTTTTACTCTTCCAGATTTTCTCGGACTCCGCGCATCGCCGTACCACTTCAAAACACCC
AAGCACAGCATACTAAATTTCCCCTCTTTCTTCCTCTAGGGTGTCGTTAATTACCCGTACTAAAGGTTTG
GAAAAGAAAAAAGAGACCGCCTCGTTTCTTTTTCTTCGTCGAAAAAGGCAATAAAAATTTTTATCACGTT
TCTTTTTCTTGAAAATTTTTTTTTTTGATTTTTTTCTCTTTCGATGACCTCCCATTGATATTTAAGTTAA
TAAACGGTCTTCAATTTCTCAAGTTTCAGTTTCATTTTTCTTGTTCTATTACAACTTTTTTTACTTCTTG
CTCATTAGAAAGAAAGCATAGCAATCTAATCTAAGGGCGGTGTTGACAATTAATCATCGGCATAGTATAT
CGGCATAGTATAATACGACAAGGTGAGGAACTAAACCATGGCCAAGTTGACCAGTGCCGTTCCGGTGCTC
ACCGCGCGCGACGTCGCCGGAGCGGTCGAGTTCTGGACCGACCGGCTCGGGTTCTCCCGGGACTTCGTGG
AGGACGACTTCGCCGGTGTGGTCCGGGACGACGTGACCCTGTTCATCAGCGCGGTCCAGGACCAGGTGGT
GCCGGACAACACCCTGGCCTGGGTGTGGGTGCGCGGCCTGGACGAGCTGTACGCCGAGTGGTCGGAGGTC
GTGTCCACGAACTTCCGGGACGCCTCCGGGCCGGCCATGACCGAGATCGGCGAGCAGCCGTGGGGGCGGG
AGTTCGCCCTGCGCGACCCGGCCGGCAACTGCGTGCACTTCGTGGCCGAGGAGCAGGACTGACACGTCCG
ACGCGGCCCGACGGGTCCGAGGCCTCGGAGATCCGTCCCCCTTTTCCTTTGTCGATATCATGTAATTAGT
TATGTCACGCTTACATTCACGCCCTCCCCCCACATCCGCTCTAACCGAAAAGGAAGGAGTTAGACAACCT
GAAGTCTAGGTCCCTATTTATTTTTTTATAGTTATGTTAGTATTAAGAACGTTATTTATATTTCAAATTT
TTCTTTTTTTTCTGTACAGACGCGTGTACGCATGTAACATTATACTGAAAACCTTGCTTGAGAAGGTTTT
GGGACGCTCGAAGGCTTTAATTTGCAAGCTGGAGACCAACATGTGAGCAAAAGGCCAGCAAAAGGCCAGG
AACCGTAAAAAGGCCGCGTTGCTGGCGTTTTTCCATAGGCTCCGCCCCCCTGACGAGCATCACAAAAATC
GACGCTCAAGTCAGAGGTGGCGAAACCCGACAGGACTATAAAGATACCAGGCGTTTCCCCCTGGAAGCTC
CCTCGTGCGCTCTCCTGTTCCGACCCTGCCGCTTACCGGATACCTGTCCGCCTTTCTCCCTTCGGGAAGC
GTGGCGCTTTCTCATAGCTCACGCTGTAGGTATCTCAGTTCGGTGTAGGTCGTTCGCTCCAAGCTGGGCT
GTGTGCACGAACCCCCCGTTCAGCCCGACCGCTGCGCCTTATCCGGTAACTATCGTCTTGAGTCCAACCC
GGTAAGACACGACTTATCGCCACTGGCAGCAGCCACTGGTAACAGGATTAGCAGAGCGAGGTATGTAGGC
GGTGCTACAGAGTTCTTGAAGTGGTGGCCTAACTACGGCTACACTAGAAGAACAGTATTTGGTATCTGCG
CTCTGCTGAAGCCAGTTACCTTCGGAAAAAGAGTTGGTAGCTCTTGATCCGGCAAACAAACCACCGCTGG
TAGCGGTGGTTTTTTTGTTTGCAAGCAGCAGATTACGCGCAGAAAAAAAGGATCTCAAGAAGATCCTTTG
ATCTTTTCTACGGGGTCTGACGCTCAGTGGAACGAAAACTCACGTTAAGGGATTTTGGTCATGAGATCAG
ATCTTGTGTGGAATTGTGAGCGGATAACAATTTCACACACTAACCCCTACTTGACAGCAATATATAAACA
GAAGGAAGCTGCCCTGTCTTAAACCTTTTTTTTTATCATCATTATTAGCTTACTTTCATAATTGCGACTG
GTTCCAATTGACAAGCTTTTGATTTTAACGACTTTTAACGACAACTTGAGAAGATCAAAAAACAACTAAT
TATTCGAAATGACTGTTGACGCTTTGACTCAGCCACACCACTTGTTGTCCTTGGCCTGGAACGATACTCA
ACAGCACGGTTCCTGGTTTGCCCCTCTTGTCACTACCTCCGCCGGTTTGTTGTGTTTGTTGTTGTACCTT
TGTTCCTCCGGTAGAAGATCCGACTTGCCTGTCTTCAATCCTAAGACCTGGTGGGAGTTGACCACTATGA
GAGCTAAGCGTGATTTCGATGCTAACGCCCCATCCTGGATTGAGTCCTGGTTCTCCCAGAACGACAAGCC
AATCAGATTTATTGTTGACTCTGGTTACTGCACCATCTTGCCTTCCTCTATGGCTGACGAGTTCCGTAAG
ATGAAGGAGTTGTGCATGTACAAGTTCTTGGGTACTGACTTCCACTCCCACCTTCCAGGTTTTGATGGAT
TTAAAGAGGTCACCAGAGACGCCCATTTGATCACCAAGGTTGTCATGAACCAGTTCCAGACCCAGGCCCC
AAAGTATGTCAAGCCATTGGCCAACGAGGCCTCCGGAATTATCACCGACATCTTCGGTGACTCTAACGAG
TGGCATACCGTCCCAGTCTACAACCAGTGCTTGGACTTGGTCACTCGTACCGTCACCTTCATTATGGTCG
GATCTAAGTTGGCTCACAACGAAGAGTGGTTGGACATCGCCAAGCATCACGCCGTTACCATGGCTATCCA
GGCCAGACAGTTGCGTTTGTGGCCAGTCATTTTGCGTCCATTGGTTCACTGGCTTGAACCTCAAGGAGCC
AAGTTGAGAGCTCAAGTTAGAAGAGCTAGACAATTGTTGGATCCAATTATTCAAGAACGTAGAGCTGAGC
GTGATGCTTGCAGAGCTAAGGGTATTGAGCCACCTAGATACGTCGATTCCATTCAGTGGTTCGAGGACAC
TGCCAAGGGAAAATGGTACGACGCTGCTGGAGCTCAATTGGCTATGGATTTCGCCGGAATCTACGGTACC
TCTGACTTGTTGATCGGTGGATTGGTTGATATCGTTCGTCACCCTCACTTGTTGGAGCCATTGCGTGACG
AGATCCGTACCGTTATTGGTCAGGGTGGTTGGACCCCAGCCTCTTTGTACAAGTTGAAGTTGCTTGACTC
CTGTCTTAAGGAGTCTCAGCGTGTTAAGCCAGTCGAGTGTGCCACCATGAGATCTTACGCTTTGCAGGAC
GTCACCTTCTCCAACGGTACCTTCATCCCTAAGGGAGAATTGGTCGCCGTTGCCGCCGACAGAATGTCCA
ATCCTGAGGTCTGGCCAGAACCAGCCAAGTACGACCCTTACCGTTACATGAGATTGCGTGAGGACCCAGC
TAAGGCCTTCTCTGCCCAGTTGGAGAACACCAACGGTGACCATATCGGTTTCGGTTGGCATCCTAGAGCT
TGTCCTGGTCGTTTCTTCGCCTCTAAGGAGATCAAAATGATGCTTGCCTATTTGTTGATTAGATACGACT
GGAAGGTCGTCCCAGACGAACCATTGCAGTACTACAGACACTCCTTTTCCGTCCGTATCCATCCTACCAC
CAAGTTGATGATGCGTCGTCGTGACGAGGACATTAGATTGCCAGGTTCTTTGCATCATCATCATCATCAT
TGAGTTTGTAGCCTTAGACATGACTGTTCCTCAGTTCAAGTTGGGCACTTACGAGAAGACCGGTCTTGCT
AGATTCTAATCAAGAGGATGTCAGAATGCCATTTGCCTGAGAGATGCAGGCTTCATTTTTGATACTTTTT
TATTTGTAACCTATATAGTATAGGATTTTTTTTGTCATTTTGTTTCTTCTCGTACGAGCTTGCTCCTGAT
CAGCCTATCTCGCAGCTGATGAATATCTTGTGGTAGGGGTTTGGGAAAATCATTCGAGTTTGATGTTTTT
CTTGGTATTTCCCACTCCTCTTCAGAGTACAGAAGATTAAGTGAGACCTTCGTTTGTGCGGATCCCCCAC
ACACCATAGCTTCAAAATG
